>Addgene plasmid #70220 | pEGFP-sfCherry11x4-ß-actin | addgene full sequence | sequence record 227428 | Addgene NGS Result
CATGCATTAGTTATTAATAGTAATCAATTACGGGGTCATTAGTTCATAGCCCATATATGGAGTTCCGCGT
TACATAACTTACGGTAAATGGCCCGCCTGGCTGACCGCCCAACGACCCCCGCCCATTGACGTCAATAATG
ACGTATGTTCCCATAGTAACGCCAATAGGGACTTTCCATTGACGTCAATGGGTGGAGTATTTACGGTAAA
CTGCCCACTTGGCAGTACATCAAGTGTATCATATGCCAAGTACGCCCCCTATTGACGTCAATGACGGTAA
ATGGCCCGCCTGGCATTATGCCCAGTACATGACCTTATGGGACTTTCCTACTTGGCAGTACATCTACGTA
TTAGTCATCGCTATTACCATGGTGATGCGGTTTTGGCAGTACATCAATGGGCGTGGATAGCGGTTTGACT
CACGGGGATTTCCAAGTCTCCACCCCATTGACGTCAATGGGAGTTTGTTTTGGCACCAAAATCAACGGGA
CTTTCCAAAATGTCGTAACAACTCCGCCCCATTGACGCAAATGGGCGGTAGGCGTGTACGGTGGGAGGTC
TATATAAGCAGAGCTGGTTTAGTGAACCGTCAGATCCGCTAGCGCTACCGGTCGCCACCATGTACACAAT
CGTTGAACAGTACGAGAGGGCAGAGGGTAGGCATAGCACAGGTGGAGGGGGCAGTGGCGGCTACACCATC
GTCGAGCAATATGAGAGAGCTGAAGGCCGCCACTCTACAGGTGGAGGAGGTTCTGGTGGGTATACCATCG
TTGAACAGTACGAACGCGCTGAGGGCAGGCACTCCACAGGAGGTGGTGGTAGTGGGGGGTATACCATCGT
CGAGCAGTACGAGCGCGCCGAGGGCAGGCACAGTACCGGTGGTGGAGGATCTGGCGGGTCCGGACTCAGA
TCTGGCAGCGGTGGAGGCAGCGCATCCGGCGGAAGCGGAAGCGATGATGATATCGCCGCGCTCGTCGTCG
ACAACGGCTCCGGCATGTGCAAGGCCGGCTTCGCGGGCGACGATGCCCCCCGGGCCGTCTTCCCCTCCAT
CGTGGGGCGCCCCAGGCACCAGGGCGTGATGGTGGGCATGGGTCAGAAGGATTCCTATGTGGGCGACGAG
GCCCAGAGCAAGAGAGGCATCCTCACCCTGAAGTACCCCATCGAGCACGGCATCGTCACCAACTGGGACG
ACATGGAGAAAATCTGGCACCACACCTTCTACAATGAGCTGCGTGTGGCTCCCGAGGAGCACCCCGTGCT
GCTGACCGAGGCCCCCCTGAACCCCAAGGCCAACCGCGAGAAGATGACCCAGATCATGTTTGAGACCTTC
AACACCCCAGCCATGTACGTTGCTATCCAGGCTGTGCTATCCCTGTACGCCTCTGGCCGTACCACTGGCA
TCGTGATGGACTCCGGTGACGGGGTCACCCACACTGTGCCCATCTACGAGGGGTATGCCCTCCCCCATGC
CATCCTGCGTCTGGACCTGGCTGGCCGGGACCTGACTGACTACCTCATGAAGATCCTCACCGAGCGCGGC
TACAGCTTCACCACCACGGCCGAGCGGGAAATCGTGCGTGACATTAAGGAGAAGCTGTGCTACGTCGCCC
TGGACTTCGAGCAAGAGATGGCCACGGCTGCTTCCAGCTCCTCCCTGGAGAAGAGCTACGAGCTGCCTGA
CGGCCAGGTCATCACCATTGGCAATGAGCGGTTCCGCTGCCCTGAGGCACTCTTCCAGCCTTCCTTCCTG
GGCATGGAGTCCTGTGGCATCCACGAAACTACCTTCAACTCCATCATGAAGTGTGACGTGGACATCCGCA
AAGACCTGTACGCCAACACAGTGCTGTCTGGCGGCACCACCATGTACCCTGGCATTGCCGACAGGATGCA
GAAGGAGATCACTGCCCTGGCACCCAGCACAATGAAGATCAAGATCATTGCTCCTCCTGAGCGCAAGTAC
TCCGTGTGGATCGGCGGCTCCATCCTGGCCTCGCTGTCCACCTTCCAGCAGATGTGGATCAGCAAGCAGG
AGTATGACGAGTCCGGCCCCTCCATCGTCCACCGCAAATGCTTCTAGGGATCCACCGGATCTAGATAACT
GATCATAATCAGCCATACCACATTTGTAGAGGTTTTACTTGCTTTAAAAAACCTCCCACACCTCCCCCTG
AACCTGAAACATAAAATGAATGCAATTGTTGTTGTTAACTTGTTTATTGCAGCTTATAATGGTTACAAAT
AAAGCAATAGCATCACAAATTTCACAAATAAAGCATTTTTTTCACTGCATTCTAGTTGTGGTTTGTCCAA
ACTCATCAATGTATCTTAACGCGTAAATTGTAAGCGTTAATATTTTGTTAAAATTCGCGTTAAATTTTTG
TTAAATCAGCTCATTTTTTAACCAATAGGCCGAAATCGGCAAAATCCCTTATAAATCAAAAGAATAGACC
GAGATAGGGT
[37 nt withheld, positions 2461-2497]
AAAGAACGTGGACTCCAACGTCAAAGG
[49 nt withheld, positions 2525-2573]
T
[91 nt withheld, positions 2575-2665]
G
[124 nt withheld, positions 2667-2790]
CAGGTGGCACTTTTCGGGGAAATGTGCGCGGAACCCCTATTTGTTTATTTTTCTAAATACATTCAAATAT
GTATCCGCTCATGAGACAATAACCCTGATAAATGCTTCAATAATATTGAAAAAGGAAGAGTCCTGAGGCG
GAAAGAACCAGCTGTGGAATGTGTGTCAGTTAGGGTGTGGAAAGTCCCCAGGCTCCCCAGCAGGCAGAAG
TATGCAAAGCATGCATCTCAATTAGTCAGCAACCAGGTGTGGAAAGTCCCCAGGCTCCCCAGCAGGCAGA
AGTATGCAAAGCATGCATCTCAATTAGTCAGCAACCATAGTCCCGCCCCTAACTCCGCCCATCCCGCCCC
TAACTCCGCCCAGTTCCGCCCATTCTCCGCCCCATGGCTGACTAATTTTTTTTATTTATGCAGAGGCCGA
GGCCGCCTCGGCCTCTGAGCTATTCCAGAAGTAGTGAGGAGGCTTTTTTGGAGGCCTAGGCTTTTGCAAA
GATCGATCAAGAGACAGGATGAGGATCGTTTCGCATGATTGAACAAGATGGATTGCACGCAGGTTCTCCG
GCCGCTTGGGTGGAGAGGCTATTCGGCTATGACTGGGCACAACAGACAATCGGCTGCTCTGATGCCGCCG
TGTTCCGGCTGTCAGCGCAGGGGCGCCCGGTTCTTTTTGTCAAGACCGACCTGTCCGGTGCCCTGAATGA
ACTGCAAGACGAGGCAGCGCGGCTATCGTGGCTGGCCACGACGGGCGTTCCTTGCGCAGCTGTGCTCGAC
GTTGTCACTGAAGCGGGAAGGGACTGGCTGCTATTGGGCGAAGTGCCGGGGCAGGATCTCCTGTCATCTC
ACCTTGCTCCTGCCGAGAAAGTATCCATCATGGCTGATGCAATGCGGCGGCTGCATACGCTTGATCCGGC
TACCTGCCCATTCGACCACCAAGCGAAACATCGCATCGAGCGAGCACGTACTCGGATGGAAGCCGGTCTT
GTCGATCAGGATGATCTGGACGAAGAGCATCAGGGGCTCGCGCCAGCCGAACTGTTCGCCAGGCTCAAGG
CGAGCATGCCCGACGGCGAGGATCTCGTCGTGACCCATGGCGATGCCTGCTTGCCGAATATCATGGTGGA
AAATGGCCGCTTTTCTGGATTCATCGACTGTGGCCGGCTGGGTGTGGCGGACCGCTATCAGGACATAGCG
TTGGCTACCCGTGATATTGCTGAAGAGCTTGGCGGCGAATGGGCTGACCGCTTCCTCGTGCTTTACGGTA
TCGCCGCTCCCGATTCGCAGCGCATCGCCTTCTATCGCCTTCTTGACGAGTTCTTCTGAGCGGGACTCTG
GGGTTCGAAATGACCGACCAAGCGACGCCCAACCTGCCATCACGAGATTTCGATTCCACCGCCGCCTTCT
ATGAAAGGTTGGGCTTCGGAATCGTTTTCCGGGACGCCGGCTGGATGATCCTCCAGCGCGGGGATCTCAT
GCTGGAGTTCTTCGCCCACCCTAGGGGGAGGCTAACTGAAACACGGAAGGAGACAATACCGGAAGGAACC
CGCGCTATGACGGCAATAAAAAGACAGAATAAAACGCACGGTGTTGGGTCGTTTGTTCATAAACGCGGGG
TTCGGTCCCAGGGCTGGCACTCTGTCGATACCCCACCGAGACCCCATTGGGGCCAATACGCCCGCGTTTC
TTCCTTTTCCCCACCCCACCCCCCAAGTTCGGGTGAAGGCCCAGGGCTCGCAGCCAACGTCGGGGCGGCA
GGCCCTGCCATAGCCTCAGGTTACTCATATATACTTTAGATTGATTTAAAACTTCATTTTTAATTTAAAA
GGATCTAGGTGAAGATCCTTTTTGATAATCTCATGACCAAAATCCCTTAACGTGAGTTTTCGTTCCACTG
AGCGTCAGACCCCGTAGAAAAGATCAAAGGATCTTCTTGAGATCCTTTTTTTCTGCGCGTAATCTGCTGC
TTGCAAACAAAAAAACCACCGCTACCAGCGGTGGTTTGTTTGCCGGATCAAGAGCTACCAACTCTTTTTC
CGAAGGTAACTGGCTTCAGCAGAGCGCAGATACCAAATACTGTTCTTCTAGTGTAGCCGTAGTTAGGCCA
CCACTTCAAGAACTCTGTAGCACCGCCTACATACCTCGCTCTGCTAATCCTGTTACCAGTGGCTGCTGCC
AGTGGCGATAAGTCGTGTCTTACCGGGTTGGACTCAAGACGATAGTTACCGGATAAGGCGCAGCGGTCGG
GCTGAACGGGGGGTTCGTGCACACAGCCCAGCTTGGAGCGAACGACCTACACCGAACTGAGATACCTACA
GCGTGAGCTATGAGAAAGCGCCACGCTTCCCGAAGGGAGAAAGGCGGACAGGTATCCGGTAAGCGGCAGG
GTCGGAACAGGAGAGCGCACGAGGGAGCTTCCAGGGGGAAACGCCTGGTATCTTTATAGTCCTGTCGGGT
TTCGCCACCTCTGACTTGAGCGTCGATTTTTGTGATGCTCGTCAGGGGGGCGGAGCCTATGGAAAAACGC
CAGCAACGCGGCCTTTTTACGGTTCCTGGCCTTTTGCTGGCCTTTTGCTCACATGTTCTTTCCTGCGTTA
TCCCCTGATTCTGTGGATAACCGTATTACCGC
Features (pLannotate 1.2.2; 16 found; start..end, strand, type, name):
     68..371     +  enhancer       CMV enhancer: human cytomegalovirus immediate early enhancer
    372..575     +  promoter       CMV promoter: human cytomegalovirus (CMV) immediate early promoter
    623..676     +  CDS            sfCherry (fragment): sfCherry is a basic (constitutively fluorescent) fluorescent protein published in 2013, derived from Discosoma sp.. It is reported to be a monomer.
    764..792     +  CDS            mRFP1 (fragment): monomeric derivative of DsRed (Campbell et al., 2002)
    833..865     +  CDS            DsRed-Express (fragment): rapidly maturing tetrameric variant of DsRed fluorescent protein (Bevis and Glick, 2002) mammalian codon-optimized
    953..2074    +  CDS            ACTB: ACTB_BOVIN - Experimental evidence at protein level: Swiss-Prot protein existence level 1. Actin is a highly conserved protein that polymerizes to produce filaments that form cross-linked networks in the cytoplasm of cells. Actin exists in both monomeric (G-actin) and polymeric (F-actin) forms, both forms playing key functions, such as cell motility and contraction. In addition to their role in the cytoplasmic cytoskeleton, G- and F-actin also localize in the nucleus, and regulate gene transcription and motility and repair of damaged DNA. From Bos taurus (Bovine).
   2100..2184    +  CDS            large T antigen (fragment): large T antigen from SV40 (simian virus 40)
   2207..2328    +  polyA_signal   SV40 poly(A) signal: SV40 polyadenylation signal
   2362..2790    -  rep_origin     f1 ori (sequence partly withheld): f1 bacteriophage origin of replication; arrow indicates direction of (+) strand synthesis
   2817..2921    +  promoter       AmpR promoter: bla
   2923..3280    +  promoter       SV40 promoter: SV40 enhancer and early promoter
   3315..4109    +  CDS            NeoR/KanR: aminoglycoside phosphotransferase from Tn5; aph(3')-II (or nptII); confers resistance to neomycin, kanamycin, and G418 (Geneticin®)
   4130..4282    +  CDS            ble (fragment): BLE_KLEPN - Experimental evidence at protein level: Swiss-Prot protein existence level 1. Binding protein with a strong affinity to the bleomycin family of antibiotics. Binds to CL990; an antimitotic-antibiotic compound. From Klebsiella pneumoniae.
   4341..4388    +  polyA_signal   HSV TK poly(A) signal: herpes simplex virus thymidine kinase polyadenylation signal (Cole and Stacy, 1985)
   4479..4495    -  polyA_signal   bGH poly(A) signal (fragment): bovine growth hormone polyadenylation signal
   4717..5305    +  rep_origin     ori: high-copy-number ColE1/pMB1/pBR322/pUC origin of replication
