[The description below was written by a language model from this plasmid's Addgene catalogue record and pLannotate feature annotations shown in this document.]
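Description:
pEGFP-sfCherry11x4-ß-actin is a mammalian expression plasmid built on a pEGFP-type backbone (pEGFP-mEmerald-actin-C-18), in which the original fluorescent protein position has been replaced, between AgeI and BglII sites, by four tandem copies of the sfCherry11 tag fused to the N terminus of human β-actin (ACTB). Transcription is driven by the human cytomegalovirus immediate early enhancer and promoter and terminated by an SV40 polyadenylation signal. The annotation software detects the tag array only as short fragments matching sfCherry, mRFP1 and DsRed-Express, which is consistent with repeated copies of a small piece of a DsRed-derived protein rather than a full-length fluorophore. It matches the actin coding region to the bovine ACTB entry, reflecting how conserved this protein is; the catalogue lists the insert as human.

The plasmid is propagated in E. coli through a high-copy ColE1/pUC origin and selected with kanamycin. The NeoR/KanR gene is preceded by both a bacterial (bla) promoter and the SV40 enhancer/early promoter and followed by an HSV TK poly(A) signal, so the same marker can confer G418 resistance in mammalian cells. An f1 origin is also present. The sequenced record is 5,412 nt, which is shorter than the approximate sizes in the catalogue fields.

sfCherry11 is the small fragment of a split superfolder Cherry system, so red fluorescence is expected only when the complementary large fragment is supplied from a separate construct, which this plasmid does not encode. Arraying four copies should recruit several complementing fragments per actin molecule and so give brighter labelling of the actin cytoskeleton for imaging.
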