Addgene plasmid #70220: pEGFP-sfCherry11x4-ß-actin
Purpose: Expresses sfCherry11x4-ß-actin in mammalian cells
Depositing lab: Bo Huang. Depositing organization: University of California, San Francisco (UCSF). Publication: Versatile protein tagging in cells with split fluorescent protein. Kamiyama D, Sekine S, Barsi-Rhyne B, Hu J, Chen B, Gilbert LA, Ishikawa H, Leonetti MD, Marshall WF, Weissman JS, Huang B. Nat Commun. 2016 Mar 18;7:11046. doi: 10.1038/ncomms11046. PubMed 26988139.
Backbone
  Vector backbone: pEGFP-mEmerald-actin-C-18
  Backbone manufacturer: Michael Davidson Fluorescent Protein Collection at the UCSF Nikon Imaging center
  Backbone size w/o insert (bp): 6500
  Total vector size (bp): 6000
  Vector type: Mammalian Expression
Growth in bacteria
  Bacterial resistance: Kanamycin, 50 μg/mL
  Growth temperature: 37°C
  Growth strain: DH5alpha
  Copy number: High Copy
Gene/Insert
  Gene/Insert name: sfCherry11x4-actin
  Species: H. sapiens (human)
  Insert size (bp): 1458
  Entrez Gene: ACTB (a.k.a. BKRNS, BNS, BRWS1, CSMH, DDS1, PS1TP5BP1, THC8)
  Tag / fusion protein: sfCherry11x4 (N terminal on backbone)
  Cloning method: Restriction Enzyme; 5′ cloning site AgeI (not destroyed); 3′ cloning site BglII (not destroyed)
  Sequencing primers: 5′ CGCAAATGGGCGGTAGGCGTG; 3′ TTGCATTCATTTTATGTTTCAGG
Terms and licenses: Academic/Nonprofit Terms; Industry Terms: Not Available to Industry
How to cite: pEGFP-sfCherry11x4-ß-actin was a gift from Bo Huang (Addgene plasmid # 70220 ; http://n2t.net/addgene:70220 ; RRID:Addgene_70220)
