>Addgene plasmid #70220 | pEGFP-sfCherry11x4-ß-actin | depositor partial sequence | sequence record 127352 | sfCherry11x4-actin
ATGTATACCATCGTCGAGCAGTACGAGCGCGCCGAGGGCAGGCACAGTACCGGTGGTGGAGGATCTGGCG
GGTCCGGACTCAGATCTGGCAGCGGTGGAGGCAGCGCATCCGGCGGAAGCGGAAGCGATGATGATATCGC
CGCGCTCGTCGTCGACAACGGCTCCGGCATGTGCAAGGCCGGCTTCGCGGGCGACGATGCCCCCCGGGCC
GTCTTCCCCTCCATCGTGGGGCGCCCCAGGCACCAGGGCGTGATGGTGGGCATGGGTCAGAAGGATTCCT
ATGTGGGCGACGAGGCCCAGAGCAAGAGAGGCATCCTCACCCTGAAGTACCCCATCGAGCACGGCATCGT
CACCAACTGGGACGACATGGAGAAAATCTGGCACCACACCTTCTACAATGAGCTGCGTGTGGCTCCCGAG
GAGCACCCCGTGCTGCTGACCGAGGCCCCCCTGAACCCCAAGGCCAACCGCGAGAAGATGACCCAGATCA
TGTTTGAGACCTTCAACACCCCAGCCATGTACGTTGCTATCCAGGCTGTGCTATCCCTGTACGCCTCTGG
CCGTACCACTGGCATCGTGATGGACTCCGGTGACGGGGTCACCCACACTGTGCCCATCTACGAGGGGTAT
GCCCTCCCCCATGCCATCCTGCGTCTGGACCTGGCTGGCCGGGACCTGACTGACTACCTCATGAAGATCC
TCACCGAGCGCGGCTACAGCTTCACCACCACGGCCGAGCGGGAAATCGTGCGTGACATTAAGGAGAAGCT
GTGCTACGTCGCCCTGGACTTCGAGCAAGAGATGGCCACGGCTGCTTCCAGCTCCTCCCTGGAGAAGAGC
TACGAGCTGCCTGACGGCCAGGTCATCACCATTGGCAATGAGCGGTTCCGCTGCCCTGAGGCACTCTTCC
AGCCTTCCTTCCTGGGCATGGAGTCCTGTGGCATCCACGAAACTACCTTCAACTCCATCATGAAGTGTGA
CGTGGACATCCGCAAAGACCTGTACGCCAACACAGTGCTGTCTGGCGGCACCACCATGTACCCTGGCATT
GCCGACAGGATGCAGAAGGAGATCACTGCCCTGGCACCCAGCACAATGAAGATCAAGATCATTGCTCCTC
CTGAGCGCAAGTACTCCGTGTGGATCGGCGGCTCCATCCTGGCCTCGCTGTCCACCTTCCAGCAGATGTG
GATCAGCAAGCAGGAGTATGACGAGTCCGGCCCCTCCATCGTCCACCGCAAATGCTTCTAG
