>Addgene plasmid #70220 | pEGFP-sfCherry11x4-ß-actin | addgene partial sequence | sequence record 129898 | CMV-F 5'-CGCAAATGGGCGGTAGGCGTG-3'
AGCAGAGCTGGTTTAGTGAACCGTCAGATCCGCTAGCGCTACCGGTCGCCACCATGTACACAATCGTTGA
ACAGTACGAGAGGGCAGAGGGTAGGCATAGCACAGGTGGAGGGGGCAGTGGCGGCTACACCATCGTCGAG
CAATATGAGAGAGCTGAAGGCCGCCACTCTACAGGTGGAGGAGGTTCTGGTGGGTATACCATCGTTGAAC
AGTACGAACGCGCTGAGGGCAGGCACTCCACAGGAGGTGGTGGTAGTGGGGGGTATACCATCGTCGAGCA
GTACGAGCGCGCCGAGGGCAGGCACAGTACCGGTGGTGGAGGATCTGGCGGGTCCGGACTCAGATCTGGC
AGCGGTGGAGGCAGCGCATCCGGCGGAAGCGGAAGCGATGATGATATCGCCGCGCTCGTCGTCGACAACG
GCTCCGGCATGTGCAAGGCCGGCTTCGCGGGCGACGATGCCCCCCGGGCCGTCTTCCCCTCCATCGTGGG
GCGCCCCAGGCACCAGGGCGTGATGGTGGGCATGGGTCAGAAGGATTCCTATGTGGGCGACGAGGCCCAG
AGCAAGAGAGGCATCCTCACCCTGAAGTACCCCATCGAGCACGGCATCGTCACCAACTGGGACGACATGG
AGAAAATCTGGCACCACACCTTCTACAATGAGCTGCGTGTGGCTCCCGAGGAGCACCCCGTGCTGCTGAC
CGAGGCCCCCCTGAACCCCAAGGCCAACCGCGAGAAGATGACCCAGATCATGTTTGAGACCTTCAACACC
CCAGCCATGTACGTTGCTATCCAGGCTGTGCTATCCCTGTACGCCTCTGGCCGTACCACTGGCATCGTGA
TGGACTCCGGTGACGGGGTCACCCACACTGTGCCCATCTACGAGGGGTATGCCCTCCC
