>Addgene plasmid #70220 | pEGFP-sfCherry11x4-ß-actin | addgene partial sequence | sequence record 129900 | SV40pA-R 5'-GAAATTTGTGATGCTATTGC-3'
CTGCATAACAGTTACAACAACAATTGCATTCATTTTATGTTTCAGGTTCAGGGGGAGGTGTGGGAGGTTT
TTTAAAGCAAGTAAAACCTCTACAAATGTGGTATGGCTGATTATGATCAGTTATCTAGATCCGGTGGATC
CCTAGAAGCATTTGCGGTGGACGATGGAGGGGCCGGACTCGTCATACTCCTGCTTGCTGATCCACATCTG
CTGGAAGGTGGACAGCGAGGCCAGGATGGAGCCGCCGATCCACACGGAGTACTTGCGCTCAGGAGGAGCA
ATGATCTTGATCTTCATTGTGCTGGGTGCCAGGGCAGTGATCTCCTTCTGCATCCTGTCGGCAATGCCAG
GGTACATGGTGGTGCCGCCAGACAGCACTGTGTTGGCGTACAGGTCTTTGCGGATGTCCACGTCACACTT
CATGATGGAGTTGAAGGTAGTTTCGTGGATGCCACAGGACTCCATGCCCAGGAAGGAAGGCTGGAAGAGT
GCCTCAGGGCAGCGGAACCGCTCATTGCCAATGGTGATGACCTGGCCGTCAGGCAGCTCGTAGCTCTTCT
CCAGGGAGGAGCTGGAAGCAGCCGTGGCCATCTCTTGCTCGAAGTCCAGGGCGACGTAGCACAGCTTCTC
CTTAATGTCACGCACGATTTCCCGCTCGGCCGTGGTGGTGAAGCTGTAGCCGCGCTCGGTGAGGATCTTC
ATGAGGTAGTCAGTCAGGTCCCGGCCAGCCAGGTCCAGACGCAGGATGGCATGGGGGAGGGCATACCCCT
CGTAGATGGGCACAGTGTGGGTGACCCCGT
